Addgene plasmid #218320: pMV-piggyBac-1_AMi-10 kb
Purpose: Donor plasmid of piggyBac-1_AMi Transposon with 10 kb cargo gene
Depositing lab: Haoyi Wang. Depositing organization: Institute of Zoology, Chinese Academy of Sciences. Publication: Heterologous survey of 130 DNA transposons in human cells highlights their functional divergence and expands the genome engineering toolbox. Zhang T, Tan S, Tang N, Li Y, Zhang C, Sun J, Guo Y, Gao H, Cai Y, Sun W, Wang C, Fu L, Ma H, Wu Y, Hu X, Zhang X, Gee P, Yan W, Zhao Y, Chen Q, Guo B, Wang H, Zhang YE. Cell. 2024 Jul 11;187(14):3741-3760.e30. doi: 10.1016/j.cell.2024.05.007. Epub 2024 Jun 5. PubMed 38843831.
Backbone
  Vector backbone: pMV
  Vector type: Mammalian Expression
Growth in bacteria
  Bacterial resistance: Ampicillin, 100 μg/mL
  Growth temperature: 37°C
  Growth strain: DH5alpha
  Copy number: High Copy
Gene/Insert
  Gene/Insert name: 10 kb cargo gene
  Species: Synthetic
  Cloning method: Restriction Enzyme; 5′ cloning site Unknown (unknown if destroyed); 3′ cloning site Unknown (unknown if destroyed)
Terms and licenses: Academic/Nonprofit Terms; Industry Terms: Not Available to Industry
How to cite: pMV-piggyBac-1_AMi-10 kb was a gift from Haoyi Wang (Addgene plasmid # 218320 ; http://n2t.net/addgene:218320 ; RRID:Addgene_218320)
