[The description below was written by a language model from this plasmid's Addgene catalogue record and pLannotate feature annotations shown in this document.]
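Description:
pMV-piggyBac-1_AMi-10 kb is a transposon donor plasmid built on the pMV backbone and catalogued as a mammalian expression vector. It carries a synthetic cargo of about 10 kb intended to be mobilised by the piggyBac-1_AMi transposase, one of the DNA transposons examined in a broad survey of transposon activity in human cells. The full sequence is 13,512 nt. It is propagated in E. coli at high copy through a ColE1/pUC-type origin and selected with ampicillin via the bla gene and its own promoter. The automated annotation does not label the transposon terminal inverted repeats, so their exact positions, and therefore the precise cargo boundaries, cannot be read from the feature table. No transposase gene is annotated, which is consistent with a donor that relies on transposase supplied separately.

The annotated content suggests a cargo assembled from several units. A mouse PGK promoter precedes a puromycin N-acetyltransferase coding sequence followed by EGFP and a bGH polyadenylation signal, providing drug selection and fluorescent scoring of cells carrying the cargo; how the two reading frames are linked is not annotated. Downstream, an EF-1α core promoter with intron A fragments drives an open reading frame whose pieces (CD8A leader-like fragment, immunoglobulin heavy and light variable regions, CD28 and CD3ζ segments) resemble a second-generation chimeric antigen receptor, although the record does not name it or its target. A human β-globin gene segment with exons, truncated introns and poly(A) signal is also present, possibly as additional cargo or stuffer. Other short hits (lacZα, SV40 large T, LEU2 promoter, C9orf85) are probably remnants or chance matches. The large payload fits use in testing this transposon's capacity to deliver large cargo.
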