Features (pLannotate 1.2.2; 26 found; start..end, strand, type, name):
   1417..1512    +  CDS            HBB (fragment): HBB_HUMAN - Experimental evidence at protein level: Swiss-Prot protein existence level 1. [Spinorphin]: functions as an endogenous inhibitor of enkephalin-degrading enzymes such as DPP3, and as a selective antagonist of the P2RX3 receptor which is involved in pain signaling, these properties implicate it as a regulator of pain and inflammation. From Homo sapiens (Human).
   1544..1858    +  CDS            HBB (fragment): HBB_HAPGR - Experimental evidence at protein level: Swiss-Prot protein existence level 1. Involved in oxygen transport from the lung to the various peripheral tissues. From Hapalemur griseus (Gray gentle lemur) (Eastern lesser bamboo lemur).
   1862..1950    +  intron         β-globin intron (fragment): internally truncated intron from human β-globin
   2320..2711    +  intron         β-globin intron (fragment): internally truncated intron from human β-globin
   2715..2837    +  CDS            HBB: HBB_COLGU - Experimental evidence at transcript level: Swiss-Prot protein existence level 2. Involved in oxygen transport from the lung to the various peripheral tissues. From Colobus guereza (Mantled guereza) (Eastern black-and-white colobus monkey).
   2841..3235    +  polyA_signal   β-globin poly(A): human β-globin polyadenylation signal
   3886..4474    -  rep_origin     ori: high-copy-number ColE1/pMB1/pBR322/pUC origin of replication
   4645..5505    -  CDS            AmpR: β-lactamase; bla; confers resistance to ampicillin, carbenicillin, and related antibiotics
   5506..5610    -  promoter       AmpR promoter: bla
   5702..5722    -  CDS            lacZα (fragment): LacZα fragment of β-galactosidase; lacZ fragment
   6835..7329    +  promoter       PGK promoter: mouse phosphoglycerate kinase 1 promoter
   7354..7948    +  CDS            PuroR (fragment): puromycin N-acetyltransferase; pac from Streptomyces alboniger; confers resistance to puromycin
   8012..8731    +  CDS            EGFP: the original enhanced GFP (Yang et al., 1996) mammalian codon-optimized
   8759..8983    +  polyA_signal   bGH poly(A) signal: bovine growth hormone polyadenylation signal
   9048..9259    +  promoter       EF-1α core promoter: core promoter for human elongation factor EF-1α
   9260..9369    +  intron         EF-1α intron A (fragment): intron upstream of the start codon of human EF-1α
   9995..10198   +  intron         EF-1α intron A: truncated intron upstream of the start codon of human EF-1α
  10255..10314   +  CDS            CD8A (fragment): CD8A_HUMAN - Also known as MAL. Experimental evidence at protein level: Swiss-Prot protein existence level 1. Integral membrane glycoprotein that plays an essential role in the immune response and serves multiple functions in responses against both external and internal offenses. In T-cells, functions primarily as a coreceptor for MHC class I molecule:peptide complex. The antigens presented by class I peptides are derived from cytosolic proteins while class II derived from extracellular proteins. Interacts simultaneously with the T-cell receptor (TCR) and the MHC class I proteins presented by
  10318..10683   +  CDS            HVM46_MOUSE (fragment): Experimental evidence at protein level: Swiss-Prot protein existence level 1. From Mus musculus (Mouse).
  10741..11001   +  CDS            IGLV5-48 (fragment): LV548_HUMAN - Experimental evidence at protein level: Swiss-Prot protein existence level 1. Probable non-functional open reading frame (ORF) of V region of the variable domain of immunoglobulin light chains (PubMed:24600447). Non-functional ORF generally cannot participate in the synthesis of a productive immunoglobulin chain due to altered V- (D)-J or switch recombination and/or splicing site (at mRNA level) and/or conserved amino acid change (protein level) (PubMed:9619395). Immunoglobulins, also known as antibodies, are membrane-bound or secreted glycoproteins produced by B lymphocytes. In
  11224..11427   +  CDS            CD28 (fragment): CD28_HUMAN - Experimental evidence at protein level: Swiss-Prot protein existence level 1. Involved in T-cell activation, the induction of cell proliferation and cytokine production and promotion of T-cell survival. Enhances the production of IL4 and IL10 in T-cells in conjunction with TCR/CD3 ligation and CD40L costimulation (PubMed:8617933). Isoform 3 enhances CD40L-mediated activation of NF-kappa-B and kinases MAPK8 and PAK2 in T-cells (PubMed:15067037). From Homo sapiens (Human).
  11428..11763   +  CDS            CD247 (fragment): CD3Z_HUMAN - Also known as CD3Z, T3Z, TCRZ. Experimental evidence at protein level: Swiss-Prot protein existence level 1. Part of the TCR-CD3 complex present on T-lymphocyte cell surface that plays an essential role in adaptive immune response. When antigen presenting cells (APCs) activate T-cell receptor (TCR), TCR- mediated signals are transmitted across the cell membrane by the CD3 chains CD3D, CD3E, CD3G and CD3Z. All CD3 chains contain immunoreceptor tyrosine-based activation motifs (ITAMs) in their cytoplasmic domain. Upon TCR engagement, these motifs become phosphorylated by Src family
  11797..11878   -  polyA_signal   SV40 poly(A) signal: SV40 polyadenylation signal
  11901..11969   -  CDS            large T antigen (fragment): large T antigen from SV40 (simian virus 40)
  12241..12258   -  promoter       LEU2 promoter (fragment): S. cerevisiae LEU2
  12893..13093   +  CDS            C9orf85 (fragment): CI085_HUMAN - Experimental evidence at protein level: Swiss-Prot protein existence level 1. From Homo sapiens (Human).
>Addgene plasmid #218320 | pMV-piggyBac-1_AMi-10 kb | addgene full sequence | sequence record 445703 | Addgene NGS Result
AACATCAGGCTCTGAGACTGGCAGTATATCTCTAACAGTGGTTGATGCTATCTTCTGGAACTTGCCTGCT
ACATTGAGACCACTGACCCATACATAGGAAGCCCATAGCTCTGTCCTGAACTGTTAGGCCACTGGTCCAG
AGAGTGTGCATCTCCTTTGATCCTCATAATAACCCTATGAGATAGACACAATTATTACTCTTACTTTATA
GATGATGATCCTGAAAACATAGGAGTCAAGGCACTTGCCCCTAGCTGGGGGTATAGGGGAGCAGTCCCAT
GTAGTAGTAGAATGAAAAATGCTGCTATGCTGTGCCTCCCCCACCTTTCCCATGTCTGCCCTCTACTCAT
GGTCTATCTCTCCTGGCTCCTGGGAGTCATGGACTCCACCCAGCACCACCAACCTGACCTAACCACCTAT
CTGAGCCTGCCAGCCTATAACCCATCTGGGCCCTGATAGCTGGTGGCCAGCCCTGACCCCACCCCACCCT
CCCTGGAACCTCTGATAGACACATCTGGCACACCAGCTCGCAAAGTCACCGTGAGGGTCTTGTGTTTGCT
GAGTCAAAATTCCTTGAAATCCAAGTCCTTAGAGACTCCTGCTCCCAAATTTACAGTCATAGACTTCTTC
ATGGCTGTCTCCTTTATCCACAGAATGATTCCTTTGCTTCATTGCCCCATCCATCTGATCCTCCTCATCA
GTGCAGCACAGGGCCCATGAGCAGTAGCTGCAGAGTCTCACATAGGTCTGGCACTGCCTCTGACATGTCC
GACCTTAGGCAAATGCTTGACTCTTCTGAGCTCAGTCTTGTCATGGCAAAATAAAGATAATAATAGTGTT
TTTTTATGGAGTTAGCGTGAGGATGGAAAACAATAGCAAAATTGATTAGACTATAAAAGGTCTCAACAAA
TAGTAGTAGATTTTATCATCCATTAATCCTTCCCTCTCCTCTCTTACTCATCCCATCACGTATGCCTCTT
AATTTTCCCTTACCTATAATAAGAGTTATTCCTCTTATTATATTCTTCTTATAGTGATTCTGGATATTAA
AGTGGGAATGAGGGGCAGGCCACTAACGAAGAAGATGTTTCTCAAAGAAGCGTAAATACACTTGCAAAGA
AGGATGTTTTTAGTAGCAATTTGTACTGATGGTATGGGGCCAAGAGATATATCTTAGAGGGAGGGCTGAG
GGTTTGAAGTCCAACTCCTAAGCCAGTGCCAGAAGAGCCAAGGACAGGTACGGCTGTCATCACTTAGACC
TCACCCTGTGGAGCCACACCCTAGGGTTGGCCAATCTACTCCCAGGAGCAGGGAGGGCAGGAGCCAGGGC
TGGGCATAAAAGTCAGGGCAGAGCCATCTATTGCTTACATTTGCTTCTGACACAACTGTGTTCACTAGCA
ACCTCAAACAGACACCATGGTGCACCTGACTCCTGAGGAGAAGTCTGCCGTTACTGCCCTGTGGGGCAAG
GTGAACGTGGATGAAGTTGGTGGTGAGGCCCTGGGCAGGTTGGTATCAAGGTTACAAGACAGGTTTAAGG
AGACCAATAGAAACTGGGCATGTGGAGACAGAGAAGACTCTTGGGTTTCTGATAGGCACTGACTCTCTCT
GCCTATTGGTCTATTTTCCCACCCTTAGGCTGCTGGTGGTCTACCCTTGGACCCAGAGGTTCTTTGAGTC
CTTTGGGGATCTGTCCACTCCTGATGCTGTTATGGGCAACCCTAAGGTGAAGGCTCATGGCAAGAAAGTG
CTCGGTGCCTTTAGTGATGGCCTGGCTCACCTGGACAACCTCAAGGGCACCTTTGCCACACTGAGTGAGC
TGCACTGTGACAAGCTGCACGTGGATCCTGAGAACTTCAGGGTGAGTCTATGGGACCCTTGATGTTTTCT
TTCCCCTTCTTTTCTATGGTTAAGTTCATGTCATAGGAAGGGGAGAAGTAACAGGGTACAGTTTAGAATG
GGAAACAGACGAATGATTGCATCAGTGTGGAAGTCTCAGGATCGTTTTAGTTTCTTTTATTTGCTGTTCA
TAACAATTGTTTTCTTTTGTTTAATTCTTGCTTTCTTTTTTTTTCTTCTCCGCAATTTTTACTATTATAC
TTAATGCCTTAACATTGTGTATAACAAAAGGAAATATCTCTGAGATACATTAAGTAACTTAAAAAAAAAC
TTTACACAGTCTGCCTAGTACATTACTATTTGGAATATATGTGTGCTTATTTGCATATTCATAATCTCCC
TACTTTATTTTCTTTTATTTTTAATTGATACATAATCATTATACATATTTATGGGTTAAAGTGTAATGTT
TTAATATGTGTACACATATTGACCAAATCAGGGTAATTTTGCATTTGTAATTTTAAAAAATGCTTTCTTC
TTTTAATATACTTTTTTGTTTATCTTATTTCTAATACTTTCCCTAATCTCTTTCTTTCAGGGCAATAATG
ATACAATGTATCATGCCTCTTTGCACCATTCTAAAGAATAACAGTGATAATTTCTGGGTTAAGGCAATAG
CAATATTTCTGCATATAAATATTTCTGCATATAAATTGTAACTGATGTAAGAGGTTTCATATTGCTAATA
GCAGCTACAATCCAGCTACCATTCTGCTTTTATTTTATGGTTGGGATAAGGCTGGATTATTCTGAGTCCA
AGCTAGGCCCTTTTGCTAATCATGTTCATACCTCTTATCTTCCTCCCACAGCTCCTGGGCAACGTGCTGG
TCTGTGTGCTGGCCCATCACTTTGGCAAAGAATTCACCCCACCAGTGCAGGCTGCCTATCAGAAAGTGGT
GGCTGGTGTGGCTAATGCCCTGGCCCACAAGTATCACTAAGCTCGCTTTCTTGCTGTCCAATTTCTATTA
AAGGTTCCTTTGTTCCCTAAGTCCAACTACTAAACTGGGGGATATTATGAAGGGCCTTGAGCATCTGGAT
TCTGCCTAATAAAAAACATTTATTTTCATTGCAATGATGTATTTAAATTATTTCTGAATATTTTACTAAA
AAGGGAATGTGGGAGGTCAGTGCATTTAAAACATAAAGAAATGAAGAGCTAGTTCAAACCTTGGGAAAAT
ACACTATATCTTAAACTCCATGAAAGAAGGTGAGGCTGCAAACAGCTAATGCACATTGGCAACAGCCCCT
GATGCCTATGCCTTATTCATCCCTCAGAAAAGGATTCAAGTAGAGGCTTGATTTGGAGGTTAAAGTTTTG
CTATGCTGTATTTTACTTCTGAAGCGCTTGTACACATATGGTCGACCTGCAGAATTCACTAGTGGCGCGC
CCTCGAGTTAAAACAGTTAGGAAATGTTTTTGGAAGTAATTGTTAGTTTGAAAACAGTGTGAACTGCAGA
CTTAGCAAATTGTTCATTCACGTTTTGAAACTCTAAAAAAAGTTTAAATTTTGTTCATAGTTCTAGTTAA
ATAATATTTTGGGTTCAAATCATCATAAATACTCTTTCAAACAATCTGTATGTTTAATAAATAGTTTTTG
GTACATTTATACTGTTGTCACTGGTTCCATTTTGTTCATGCGGGTGGGGTAACAAGTTACCCCATGAGAC
CAACAATGTCGAATTGCGGGGTAACAAGTTACCCCATGAGAACAACAACGGTTACGGTTTCATGAGAACG
GATGAGGGTTAAGGGCCCAGAGACGGAGTCACTGCCAACCGAGACGGTCATAGCTGTTTCCTGTGTGCCG
CTTCCTCGCTCACTGACTCGCTGCGCTCGGTCGTTCGGCTGCGGCGAGCGGTATCAGCTCACTCAAAGGC
GGTAATACGGTTACCCACAGAATCAGGGGATAACGCAGGAAAGAACATGTGAGCAAAAGGCCAGCAAAAG
GCCAGGAACCGTAAAAAGGCCGCGTTGCTGGCGTTTTTCCATAGGCTCCGCCCCCCTGACGAGCATCACA
AAAATCGACGCTCAAGTCAGAGGTGGCGAAACCCGACAGGACTATAAAGATACCAGGCGTTTCCCCCTGG
AAGCTCCCTCGTGCGCTCTCCTGTTCCGACCCTGCCGCTTACCGGATACCTGTCCGCCTTTCTCCCTTCG
GGAAGCGTGGCGCTTTCTCATAGCTCACGCTGTAGGTATCTCAGTTCGGTGTAGGTCGTTCGCTCCAAGC
TGGGCTGTGTGCACGAACCCCCCGTTCAGCCCGACCGCTGCGCCTTATCCGGTAACTATCGTCTTGAGTC
CAACCCGGTAAGACACGACTTATCGCCACTGGCAGCAGCCACTGGTAACAGGATTAGCAGAGCGAGGTAT
GTAGGCGGTGCTACAGAGTTCTTGAAGTGGTGGCCTAACTACGGCTACACTAGAAGAACAGTATTTGGTA
TCTGCGCTCTGCTGAAGCCAGTTACCTTCGGAAAAAGAGTTGGTAGCTCTTGATCCGGCAAACAAACCAC
CGCTGGTAGCGGTGGTTTTTTTGTTTGCAAGCAGCAGATTACGCGCAGAAAAAAAGGATCTCAAGAAGAT
CCTTTGATCTTTTCTACGGGGTCTGACGCTCAGTGGAACGAAAACTCACGTTAAGGGATTTTGGTCATGA
GATTATCAAAAAGGATCTTCACCTAGATCCTTTTAAATTAAAAATGAAGTTTTAAATCAATCTAAAGTAT
ATATGAGTAAACTTGGTCTGACAGTTACCAATGCTTAATCAGTGAGGCACCTATCTCAGCGATCTGTCTC
TTTCGTTCATCCATAGTTGCCTGACTCCCCGTCGTGTAGATAACTACGATACGGGAGGGCTTACCATCTG
GCCCCAGTGCTGCAATAATACCGCGGGACCCACGCTCACCGGCTCCAGATTTATCAGCAATAAACCAGCC
AGCCGGAAGGGCCGAGCGCAGAAGTGGTCCTGCAACTTTATCCGCCTCCATCCAGTCTATTAATTGTTGC
CGGGAAGCTAGAGTAAGTAGTTCGCCAGTTAATAGTTTGCGCAACGTTGTTGCCATCGCTACAGGCATCG
TGGTATCACGCTCGTCGTTTGGTATGGCTTCATTCAGCTCCGGTTCCCAACGATCAAGGCGAGTTACATG
ATCCCCCATGTTGCGCAAAAAAGCGGTTAGCTCCTTCGGTCCTCCGATCGTTGTCAGAAGTAAGTTGGCC
GCCGTGTTATCACTCATGGTTATGGCAGCACTACATAATTCTCTTACTGTCATGCCATCCGTAAGATGCT
TTTCTGTGACTGGTGAGTACTCAACCAAGTCATTCTGAGAATAGTGTATGCGGCGACCGAGTTGCTCTTG
CCCGGCGTCAATACGGGATAATACCGCGCCACATAGCAGAACTTTAAAAGTGCTCATCATTGGAAAACGT
TCTTCGGGGCGAAAACTCTCAAGGATCTTACCGCTGTTGAGATCCAGTTCGATGTAACCCACTCGTGCAC
CCAACTGATCTTCAGCATCTTTTACTTTCACCAGCGTTTCTGGGTGAGCAAAAACAGGAAGGCAAAATGC
CGCAAAAAAGGGAATAAGGGCGACACGGAAATGTTGAATACTCATACTCTTCCTTTTTCAATATTATTGA
AGCATTTATCAGGGTTATTGTCTCATGAGCGGATACATATTTGAATGTATTTAGAAAAATAAACAAATAG
GGGTTCCGCGCACATTTCCCCGAAAAGTGCCACCTGACGTCTAAGAAACCATTATTATCATGACATTAAC
CTATAAAAATAGGCGTATCACGAGGCCCTTTCGTTGTAAAACGACGGCCAGTCGAACCACGCAATGCGTC
TCGATCCGCAGTGTCTTGCGTCTCTCAATTGTTAACCTTCATACGTTCCCATGGGGTAATTTCCTACCCC
AGACGCATATTTTGTGCAGTATCTTAAAGTTAATTAATTCTAAAAAATATTCTTTTTAGGACATTGTCAC
TGGCACCGCAGTGCACAATATCCCCAAAGAACAGCCAGCTTACATGAATGGTTTGCTCTCTGTGGATGAA
AAACTGCCCAGGGTAACATGTTACCCCAGGCGTGAATGTGTTTTTCCATATGGGGTAACAACTTACCCCA
AGCCCATGTTAACGCATTGGGGTAACTTGTTACCCCAATGCAATTTCTGTATAAATGACAGGCCTAGACC
TGTTTGGCCACTTTGGGTGGATGCATCTGAAAGGTCAGCATTCATTCACACCTCATTCATGTCCACTTCA
GGTATCCATGGTAACTAATGGATGGCCATCCTCCACTCTGCTTTTGCAGAAGATGTGGTAATCCCTTTTG
CTAACCACTTTGTTTGCAGGCTGCAAGGTCATCAAAACACCCTGCCCTTTGCCAAAAAAACCCAAAACCC
TTTGTCACACCCAAATCCACCTCTGCTCTCTTTTCTCATGGCAAAACTCCGCCTCACCTGCCCCTTTCAT
AACATACAAGCTAGTTTGCCCTGCCTTTGTTGGAAGTGAGGACAAGGAGCAAAGGGACAGCAGAGAAGAA
ATAGAACAACATCATACTGCAATACAGCGTACACTATGGAGTCCCCTTCAACGGTAAGGGCTTGACACCC
CCCATGCCCCTTTTACCTGCTCTCAATAAGCCCCTGCATGTGTGGTTTCCAAACAGCATCCACCCACATT
TGGCTTGCCTGCAAAGGGTGGATGCTGGTCTCTGGCTTCTGTGCCCAGGAGGAGAGGGTGCTACCTGCGC
TGCCATAGGGCAGGGCGGAATTGCTTCTGTGACAGCATAGGTGGACAGGCTTGTCTTTGATTGTTATTTA
TATGCATTCAGCAGTAATCATTTTTTTTTTTTTTTTCTGCAGTCCAGGACCGGTGCTAGCGGGCCCGACG
TCGCATGCTCCCGGCCGCCATGGGTATACAATTCTACCGGGTAGGGGGAGGCGCTTTTCCCAAGGCAGTC
TGGAGCATGCGCTTTAGCAGCCCCGCTGGGCACTTGGCGCTACACAAGTGGCCTCTGGCCTCGCACACAT
TCCACATCCACCGGTAGGCGCCAACCGGCTCCGTTCTTTGGTGGCCCCTTCGCGCCACCTTCTACTCCTC
CCCTAGTCAGGAAGTTCCCCCCCGCCCCGCAGCTCGCGTCGTGCAGGACGTGACAAATGGAAGTAGCACG
TCTCACTAGTCTCGTGCAGATGGACAGCACCGCTGAGCAATGGAAGCGGGTAGGCCTTTGGGGCAGCGGC
CAATAGCAGCTTTGCTCCTTCGCTTTCTGGGCTCAGAGGCTGGGAAGGGGTGGGTCCGGGGGCGGGCTCA
GGGGCGGGCTCAGGGGCGGGGCGGGCGCCCGAAGGTCCTCCGGAGGCCCGGCATTCTGCACGCTTCAAAA
GCGCACGTCTGCCGCGCTGTTCTCCTCTTCCTCATCTCCGGGCCTTTCGACCTGCAGCCAACGCCACCAT
GGGGACCGAGTACAAGCCCACGGTGCGCCTCGCCACCCGCGACGACGTCCCCCGGGCCGTACGCACCCTC
GCCGCCGCGTTCGCCGACTACCCCGCCACGCGCCACACCGTCGACCCGGACCGCCACATCGAGCGGGTCA
CCGAGCTGCAAGAACTCTTCCTCACGCGCGTCGGGCTCGACATCGGCAAGGTGTGGGTCGCGGACGACGG
CGCCGCGGTGGCGGTCTGGACCACGCCGGAGAGCGTCGAAGCGGGGGCGGTGTTCGCCGAGATCGGCCCG
CGCATGGCCGAGTTGAGCGGTTCCCGGCTGGCCGCGCAGCAACAGATGGAAGGCCTCCTGGCGCCGCACC
GGCCCAAGGAGCCCGCGTGGTTCCTGGCCACCGTCGGCGTCTCGCCCGACCACCAGGGCAAGGGTCTGGG
CAGCGCCGTCGTGCTCCCCGGAGTGGAGGCGGCCGAGCGCGCCGGGGTGCCCGCCTTCCTGGAGACCTCC
GCGCCCCGCAACCTCCCCTTCTACGAGCGGCTCGGCTTCACCGTCACCGCCGACGTCGAGGTGCCCGAAG
GACCGCGCACCTGGTGCATGACCCGCAAGCCCGGTGCCATCGATGCCACTAACTTCTCCCTGTTGAAACA
AGCAGGGGATGTCGAAGAGAATCCCGGGCCAATGGTGAGCAAGGGCGAGGAGCTGTTCACCGGGGTGGTG
CCCATCCTGGTCGAGCTGGACGGCGACGTAAACGGCCACAAGTTCAGCGTGTCCGGCGAGGGCGAGGGCG
ATGCCACCTACGGCAAGCTGACCCTGAAGTTCATCTGCACCACCGGCAAGCTGCCCGTGCCCTGGCCCAC
CCTCGTGACCACCCTGACCTACGGCGTGCAGTGCTTCAGCCGCTACCCCGACCACATGAAGCAGCACGAC
TTCTTCAAGTCCGCCATGCCCGAAGGCTACGTCCAGGAGCGCACCATCTTCTTCAAGGACGACGGCAACT
ACAAGACCCGCGCCGAGGTGAAGTTCGAGGGCGACACCCTGGTGAACCGCATCGAGCTGAAGGGCATCGA
CTTCAAGGAGGACGGCAACATCCTGGGGCACAAGCTGGAGTACAACTACAACAGCCACAACGTCTATATC
ATGGCCGACAAGCAGAAGAACGGCATCAAGGTGAACTTCAAGATCCGCCACAACATCGAGGACGGCAGCG
TGCAGCTCGCCGACCACTACCAGCAGAACACCCCCATCGGCGACGGCCCCGTGCTGCTGCCCGACAACCA
CTACCTGAGCACCCAGTCCGCCCTGAGCAAAGACCCCAACGAGAAGCGCGATCACATGGTCCTGCTGGAG
TTCGTGACCGCCGCCGGGATCACTCTCGGCATGGACGAGCTGTACAAGTAATTAATTAAGCTCGCTGATC
AGCCTCGACTGTGCCTTCTAGTTGCCAGCCATCTGTTGTTTGCCCCTCCCCCGTGCCTTCCTTGACCCTG
GAAGGTGCCACTCCCACTGTCCTTTCCTAATAAAATGAGGAAATTGCATCGCATTGTCTGAGTAGGTGTC
ATTCTATTCTGGGGGGTGGGGTGGGGCAGGACAGCAAGGGGGAGGATTGGGAAGACAATAGCAGGCATGC
TGGGGATGCGGTGGGCTCTATGGCTTCTGAGGGCGGCCGCCAATGGGTACCTTGGTTAATTAACGTGAGG
CTCCGGTGCCCGTCAGTGGGCAGAGCGCACATCGCCCACAGTCCCCGAGAAGTTGGGGGGAGGGGTCGGC
AATTGACCCGGTGCCTAGAGAAGGTGGCGCGGGGTAAACTGGGAAAGTGATGTCGTGTACTGGCTCCGCC
TTTTTCCCGAGGGTGGGGGAGAACCGTATATAAGTGCAGTAGTCGCCGTGAACGTTCTTTTTCGCAACGG
GTTTGCCGCCAGAACACAGGTAAGTGCCGTGTGTGGTTCCCGCGGGCCTGGCCTCTTTACGGGTTATGGC
CCTTGCGTGCCTTGAATTACTTCCACCTGGCTGCAGTACGTGATTCTTGATCCCGAGCTTCGGGTTGGAA
GTGGGTGGGAGAGTTCGAGGCCTTGCGCTTAAGGAGCCCCTTCGCCTCGTGCTTGAGTTGAGGCCTGGCC
TGGGCGCTGGGGCCGCCGCGTGCGAATCTGGTGGCACCTTCGCGCCTGTCTCGCTGCTTTCGATAAGTCT
CTAGCCATTTAAAATTTTTGATGACCTGCTGCGACGCTTTTTTTCTGGCAAGATAGTCTTGTAAATGCGG
GCCAAGATCTGCACACTGGTATTTCGGTTTTTGGGGCCGCGGGCGGCGACGGGGCCCGTGCGTCCCAGCG
CACATGTTCGGCGAGGCGGGGCCTGCGAGCGCGGCCACCGAGAATCGGACGGGGGTAGTCTCAAGCTCGC
CGGCCTGCTCTGGTGCCTGGCCTCGCGCCGCCGTGTATCGCCCCGCCCTGGGCGGCAAGGCTGGCCCGGT
CGGCACCAGTTGCGTGAGCGGAAAGATGGCCGCTTCCCGGCCCTGCTGCAGGGAGCTCAAAATGGAGGAC
GCGGCGCTCGGGAGAGCGGGCGGGTGAGTCACCCACACAAAGGAAAAGGGCCTTTCCGTCCTCAGCCGTC
GCTTCATGTGACTCCACTGAGTACCGGGCGCCGTCCAGGCACCTCGATTAGTTCTCGAGCTTTTGGAGTA
CGTCGTCTTTAGGTTGGGGGGAGGGGTTTTATGCGATGGAGTTTCCCCACACTGAGTGGGTGGAGACTGA
AGTTAGGCCAGCTTGGCACTTGATGTAATTCTCCTTGGAATTTGCCCTTTTTGAGTTTGGATCTTGGTTC
ATTCTCAAGCCTCAGACAGTGGTTCAAAGTTTTTTTCTTCCATTTCAGGTGTCGTGAGGGATCCACCGGT
CGCCACCATGGATTACAAAGACGATGACGATAAGGCCTTACCAGTGACCGCCTTGCTCCTGCCGCTGGCC
TTGCTGCTCCACGCCGCCAGGCCGCAAGTGCAACTCCAACAATCTGGCCCCGGTCTGGTCACTCCTTCCC
AGACTCTTAGTCTTACCTGTGCCATATCAGGTGATTCAGTGAGTAGTAACTCCGCGACATGGAATTGGAT
CAGGCAGTCCCCCAGTCGAGGGTTGGAATGGCTCGGTAGAACATACTACCGCAGTAAATGGTATAATGAT
TATGCTGTAAGTGTGAAAAGCAGGATGTCTATAAATCCAGATACTTCCAAAAACCAGTTCTCTCTTCAGC
TTAATAGTGTAACTCCCGAAGACACAGCTGTTTACTATTGTGCGCGGGGTATGATGACTTACTACTATGG
TATGGACGTTTGGGGACAAGGTACAACCGTCACCGTGTCCAGTGGGATCCTGGGCTCAGGCGGTGGAGGT
TCCGGTGGGGGCGGGTCCGGAGGGGGGGGTAGCCAACCTGTTCTCACGCAATCATCCTCCCTCAGTGCAA
GCCCCGGTGCCTCCGCTTCTTTGACGTGTACACTGAGGTCAGGAATCAATGTAGGGCCTTACAGGATCTA
CTGGTATCAGCAAAAACCAGGTTCTCCTCCCCAATACCTTCTCAATTACAAGAGCGACTCAGATAAGCAG
CAGGGATCTGGAGTTCCATCAAGGTTTAGTGGATCTAAAGACGCAAGCGCCAATGCGGGTGTGCTGCTCA
TCTCAGGTCTCAGGTCCGAGGACGAGGCCGATTATTACTGTATGATTTGGCATAGTTCAGCCGCTGTTTT
CGGTGGAGGCACGCAACTGACAGTGCTGACCACGACGCCAGCGCCGCGACCACCAACACCGGCGCCCACC
ATCGCGTCGCAGCCCCTGTCCCTGCGCCCAGAGGCGTGCCGGCCAGCGGCGGGGGGCGCAGTGCACACGA
GGGGGCTGGACTTCGCCTGTGATTTTTGGGTGCTGGTGGTGGTTGGGGGAGTCCTGGCTTGCTATAGCTT
GCTAGTAACAGTGGCCTTTATTATTTTCTGGGTGAGGAGTAAGAGGAGCAGGCTCCTGCACAGTGACTAC
ATGAACATGACTCCCCGCCGCCCCGGGCCCACCCGCAAGCATTACCAGCCCTATGCCCCACCACGCGACT
TCGCAGCCTATCGCTCCAGAGTGAAGTTCAGCAGGAGCGCAGACGCCCCCGCGTACCAGCAGGGCCAGAA
CCAGCTCTATAACGAGCTCAATCTAGGACGAAGAGAGGAGTACGATGTTTTGGACAAGAGACGTGGCCGG
GACCCTGAGATGGGGGGAAAGCCGAGAAGGAAGAACCCTCAGGAAGGCCTGTACAATGAACTGCAGAAAG
ATAAGATGGCGGAGGCCTACAGTGAGATTGGGATGAAAGGCGAGCGCCGGAGGGGCAAGGGGCACGATGG
CCTTTACCAGGGTCTCAGTACAGCCACCAAGGACACCTACGACGCCCTTCACATGCAGGCCCTGCCCCCT
CGCATCGATTGAGTTTGGACAAACCACAACTAGAATGCAGTGAAAAAAATGCTTTATTTGTGAAATTTGT
GATGCTATTGCTTTATTTGTAACCATTATAAGCTGCAATAAACAAGTTAACAACAACAATTGCATTCATT
TTATGTTTCAGGTTCAGGGGGAGGTGTGGGAGGTTTTTTAAAGCAAGTAAAACCTCTACAAATGTGGTAC
TTAAGAGGGGGAGACCAAAGGGAAGCTTCCTTTTGCCACCTAGCTGTCCAGGGGTGCCTTAAAATGGCAA
ACAAGGTTTGTTTTCTTTTCCTGTTTTCATGCCTTCCTCTTCCATATCCTTGTTTCATATTAATACATGT
GTATAGATCCTAAAAATCTATACACATGTATTAATAAAGCCTGATTCTGCCGCTTCTAGGTATAGAGGCC
ACCTGCAAGATAAATATTTGATTCACAATAACTAATCATTCTATGGCAATTGATAACAACAAATATATAT
ATATATATATATATACGTATATGTATATATATATATATATATATTCAGGAAATAATATATTCTAGAATAT
GTCACATTCTGTCTCAGGCATCCATTTTCTTTATGATGCCGTTTGAGGTGGAGTTTTAGTCAGGTGGTCA
GCTTCTCCTTTTTTTTGCCATCTGCCCTGTAAGCATCCTGCTGGGGACCCAGATAGGAGTCATCACTCTA
GGCTGAGAACATCTGGGCACACACCCTAAGCCTCAGCATGACTCATCATGACTCAGCATTGCTGTGCTTG
AGCCAGAAGGTTTGCTTAGAAGGTTACACAGAACCAGAAGGCGGGGGTGGGGCACTGACCCCGACAGGGG
CCTGGCCAGAACTGCTCATGCTTGGACTATGGGAGGTCACTAATGGAGACACACAGAAATGTAACAGGAA
CTAAGGAAAAACTGAAGCTTATTTAATCAGAGATGAGGATGCTGGAAGGGATAGAGGGAGCTGAGCTTGT
AAAAAGTATAGTAATCATTCAGCAAATGGTTTTGAAGCACCTGCTGGATGCTAAACACTATTTTCAGTGC
TTGAATCATAAATAAGAATAAAACATGTATCTTATTCCCCACAAGAGTCCAAGTAAAAAATAACAGTTAA
TTATAATGTGCTCTGTCCCCCAGGCTGGAGTGCAGTGGCACGATCTCAGCTCACTGCAACCTCCGCCTCC
CGGGTTCAAGCAATTCTCCTGCCTCAGCCACCCTAATAGCTGGGATTACAGGTGCACACCACCATGCCAG
GCTAATTTTTGTACTTTTTGTAGAGGCAGGGTATCACCATGTTGTCCAAGATGGTCTTGAACTCCTGAGC
TCCAAGCAGTCCACCCACCTCAGCCTCCCAAAGTGCTGGGATTACAGGTGTGAGACACCATGCCCAGATT
TTCCATATTTAATAGAGGTATTTATGGGATGGGGGAAAAGAATGTTTCTCTCACTGTGGATTATTTTAGA
GAGTGGAGAATGGTCAAGATTTTTTTAAAAATTAAGAAAACATAAGTTGGACCTTGAGAAATGAAAATTT
ATTTTTTTGTTGGAGGATACCCATTCTCTATCTCCCATCAGGGCAAGCTGTAAGGAACTGGCTAAGACAC
GGTGAGACAGAGTGACTTAGTCTTAGAGGCCCCACTGGTACAAGCTTTCATTAAAAAAAGTCTAACCAGC
TGCATTCGACTTTGACTGCAGCAGCTGGTTAGAAGGTTCTACTGGAGGAGGGTCCCAGCCCATTGCTAAA
TT
